>Addgene plasmid #65860 | MS2-Snapf | depositor partial sequence | sequence record 112051 | MS2-Snapf sequence 1781 bps
TTCTACTTCTTAATTCTACTTTTATAGGTTAGTCTTTTTTTTAGTTTTAAAACACCAAGAACTTAGTTTC
GACGGATCCACCATGCCAAAAAAGAAAAGAAAAGTTGGCTACCCCTACGACGTGCCCGACTACGCCATCG
AAGGCCGCCATATGCTAGCCGTTAAAATGGCTTCTAACTTTACTCAGTTCGTTCTCGTCGACAATGGCGG
AACTGGCGACGTGACTGTCGCCCCAAGCAACTTCGCTAACGGGATCGCTGAATGGATCAGCTCTAACTCG
CGTTCACAGGCTTACAAAGTAACCTGTAGCGTTCGTCAGAGCTCTGCGCAGAATCGCAAATACACCATCA
AAGTCGAGGTGCCTAAAGGCGCCTGGCGTTCGTACTTAAATATGGAACTAACCATTCCAATTTTCGCCAC
GAATTCCGACTGCGAGCTTATTGTTAAGGCAATGCAAGGTCTCCTAAAAGATGGAAACCCGATTCCCTCA
GCAATCGCAGCAAACTCCGGCATCTACGCGGCCGCAGGAGGATCAGGAGGATCAATGGACAAAGACTGCG
AAATGAAGCGCACCACCCTGGATAGCCCTCTGGGCAAGCTGGAACTGTCTGGGTGCGAACAGGGCCTGCA
CCGTATCATCTTCCTGGGCAAAGGAACATCTGCCGCCGACGCCGTGGAAGTGCCTGCCCCAGCCGCCGTG
CTGGGCGGACCAGAGCCACTGATGCAGGCCACCGCCTGGCTCAACGCCTACTTTCACCAGCCTGAGGCCA
TCGAGGAGTTCCCTGTGCCAGCCCTGCACCACCCAGTGTTCCAGCAGGAGAGCTTTACCCGCCAGGTGCT
GTGGAAACTGCTGAAAGTGGTGAAGTTCGGAGAGGTCATCAGCTACAGCCACCTGGCCGCCCTGGCCGGC
AATCCCGCCGCCACCGCCGCCGTGAAAACCGCCCTGAGCGGAAATCCCGTGCCCATTCTGATCCCCTGCC
ACCGGGTGGTGCAGGGCGACCTGGACGTGGGGGGCTACGAGGGCGGGCTCGCCGTGAAAGAGTGGCTGCT
GGCCCACGAGGGCCACAGACTGGGCAAGCCTGGGCTGGGTTAAGTTAACTGTGGGAATACTCAGGTATCG
TAAGATGCAAGAGTTCGAATCTCTTAGCAACCATTATTTTTTTCCTCAACATAACGAGAACACACAGGGG
CGCTATCGCACAGAATCAAATTCGATGACTGGAAATTTTTTGTTAATTTCAGAGGTCGCCTGACGCATAT
ACCTTTTTCAACTGAAAAATTGGGAGAAAAAGGAAAGGTGAGAGCGCCGGAACCGGCTTTTCATATAGAA
TAGAGAAGCGTTCATGACTAAATGCTTGCATCACAATACTTGAAGTTGACAATATTATTTAAGGACCTAT
TGTTTTTTCCAATAGGTGGTTAGCAATCGTCTTACTTTCTAACTTTTCTTACCTTTTACATTTCAGCAAT
ATATATATATATTTCAAGGATATACCATTCTAATGTCTGCCCCTAAGAAGATCGTCGTTTTGCCAGGTGA
CCACGTTGGTCAAGAAATCACAGCCGAAGCCATTAAGGTTCTTAAAGCTATTTCTGATGTTCGTTCCAAT
GTCAAGTTCGATTTCGAAAATCATTTAATTGGTGGTGCTGCTATCGATGCTACAGGTGTTCCACTTCCAG
ATGAGGCGCTGGAAGCCTCCAAGAAGGCTGATGCCGTTTTGTTAGGTGCTGTGGGTGGTCCTAAATGGGG
TACCGGTAGTGTAGACCGAACAAGGTACAAT
