>Addgene plasmid #65860 | MS2-Snapf | addgene partial sequence | sequence record 117671 | Leu2-R 5'-accggtaccccatttaggac-3'
GATAGCAGCACCACCAATTAAATGATTTTCGAAATCGAACTTGACATTGGAACGAACATCAGAAATAGCT
TTAAGAACCTTAATGGCTTCGGCTGTGATTTCTTGACCAACGTGGTCACCTGGCAAAACGACGATCTTCT
TAGGGGCAGACATTAGAATGGTATATCCTTGAAATATATATATATATTGCTGAAATGTAAAAGGTAAGAA
AAGTTAGAAAGTAAGACGATTGCTAACCACCTATTGGAAAAAACAATAGGTCCTTAAATAATATTGTCAA
CTTCAAGTATTGTGATGCAAGCATTTAGTCATGAACGCTTCTCTATTCTATATGAAAAGCCGGTTCCGGC
GCTCTCACCTTTCCTTTTTCTCCCAATTTTTCAGTTGAAAAAGGTATATGCGTCAGGCGACCTCTGAAAT
TAACAAAAAATTTCCAGTCATCGAATTTGATTCTGTGCGATAGCGCCCCTGTGTGTTCTCGTTATGTTGA
GGAAAAAAATAATGGTTGCTAAGAGATTCGAACTCTTGCATCTTACGATACCTGAGTATTCCCACAGTTA
ACTTAACCCAGCCCAGGCTTGCCCAGTCTGTGGCCCTCGTGGGCCAGCAGCCACTCTTTCACGGCGAGCC
CGCCCTCGTAGCCCCCCACGTCCAGGTCGCCCTGCACCACCCGGTGGCAGGGGATCAGAATGGGCACGGG
ATTTCCGCTCAGGGCGGTTTTCACGGCGGCGGTGGCGGCGGGATTGCCGGCCAGGGCGGCCAGGTGGCTG
TAGCTGATGACCTCTCCGAACTTCACCACTTTCAGCAGTTTCCACAGCACCTGGCGG
