>Addgene plasmid #65860 | MS2-Snapf | addgene partial sequence | sequence record 119162 | GPDpro-F 5'-CGGTAGGTATTGATTGTAATTCTG-3'
AACTTCTTAAATTCTACTTTTATAGTTAGTCTTTTTTTTAGTTTTAAAACACCAAGAACTTAGTTTCGAC
GGATCCACCATGCCAAAAAAGAAAAGAAAAGTTGGCTACCCCTACGACGTGCCCGACTACGCCATCGAAG
GCCGCCATATGCTAGCCGTTAAAATGGCTTCTAACTTTACTCAGTTCGTTCTCGTCGACAATGGCGGAAC
TGGCGACGTGACTGTCGCCCCAAGCAACTTCGCTAACGGGATCGCTGAATGGATCAGCTCTAACTCGCGT
TCACAGGCTTACAAAGTAACCTGTAGCGTTCGTCAGAGCTCTGCGCAGAATCGCAAATACACCATCAAAG
TCGAGGTGCCTAAAGGCGCCTGGCGTTCGTACTTAAATATGGAACTAACCATTCCAATTTTCGCCACGAA
TTCCGACTGCGAGCTTATTGTTAAGGCAATGCAAGGTCTCCTAAAAGATGGAAACCCGATTCCCTCAGCA
ATCGCAGCAAACTCCGGCATCTACGCGGCCGCAGGAGGATCAGGAGGATCAATGGACAAAGACTGCGAAA
TGAAGCGCACCACCCTGGATAGCCCTCTGGGCAAGCTGGAACTGTCTGGGTGCGAACAGGGCCTGCACCG
TATCATCTTCCTGGGCAAAGGAACATCTGCCGCCGACGCCGTGGAAGTGCCTGCCCCAGCCGCCGTGCTG
GGCGGACCAGAGCCACTGATGCAGGCCACCGCCTGGCTCAACGCCTACTTTCACCAGCCTGAGGCCATCG
AGGAGTTCCCTGTGCCAGCCCTGCACCACCCAGTGTTCCAGCAGGAGAGCTTTACCCGCCAGGTGCTGTG
GAAACTGCTGAAAGTGGTGAAGTTCGGA
