[The description below was written by a language model from this plasmid's Addgene catalogue record.]
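Description:
MS2-Snapf is a shuttle plasmid catalogued for both bacterial and yeast expression, built on a Clontech pEGFP backbone from which the GFP coding sequence was removed and replaced with sequences encoding the bacteriophage MS2 RNA-binding protein and the fast-labelling SNAP tag variant (SNAPf). The backbone is listed at about 3.4 kb and the complete plasmid at about 8 kb. It is propagated in E. coli under ampicillin selection and carries LEU2 as an auxotrophic marker, allowing selection in leucine-auxotrophic yeast. The copy number is recorded as unknown, and the record does not state the origins of replication, whether the plasmid is maintained episomally or by integration in yeast, or which promoter drives the fusion.

The payload is an MS2 protein bearing an N-terminal HA epitope tag and a C-terminal nuclear localization signal, expressed together with SNAPf as a fusion tag. MS2 protein binds with high affinity to a specific RNA stem-loop from the phage genome, so a transcript engineered to contain arrays of these hairpins recruits multiple copies of the fusion. SNAPf is an engineered O6-alkylguanine-DNA alkyltransferase that reacts covalently and rapidly with benzylguanine-conjugated substrates, letting the user attach a cell-permeable organic dye of chosen colour instead of relying on a fixed fluorescent protein. The NLS is commonly included in such reporters to sequester unbound protein in the nucleus, and the HA tag allows immunodetection. In line with the stated purpose and the associated publication, the construct is intended for imaging RNAs in live cells with spectrally diverse small-molecule fluorophores.
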