Addgene plasmid #65860: MS2-Snapf
Purpose: Expresses RNA-binding protein MS2 with fast SNAP fusion tag
Depositing lab: Aaron Hoskins. Depositing organization: University of Wisconsin, Madison. Publication: Imaging of RNAs in live cells with spectrally diverse small molecule fluorophores. Carrocci TJ, Hoskins AA. Analyst. 2014 Jan 7;139(1):44-7. doi: 10.1039/c3an01550e. Epub 2013 Nov 1. PubMed 24187681.
Backbone
  Vector backbone: pEGFP
  Backbone manufacturer: Clontech
  Backbone size w/o insert (bp): 3400
  Total vector size (bp): 8000
  Modifications to backbone: Removed GFP and inserted MS2 and SNAPf
  Vector type: Bacterial Expression, Yeast Expression
  Selectable markers: LEU2
Growth in bacteria
  Bacterial resistance: Ampicillin, 100 μg/mL
  Growth temperature: 37°C
  Growth strain: Top10
  Copy number: Unknown
Gene/Insert 1
  Gene/Insert name: MS2
  Species: bacteriophage MS2
  Tag / fusion protein: HA (N terminal on insert); NLS (C terminal on insert)
Gene/Insert 2
  Gene/Insert name: Fast SNAP (alt name: SNAPf)
Terms and licenses: Academic/Nonprofit Terms; Industry Terms: Not Available to Industry
How to cite: MS2-Snapf was a gift from Aaron Hoskins (Addgene plasmid # 65860 ; http://n2t.net/addgene:65860 ; RRID:Addgene_65860)
